Addgene plasmid #142338: TFORF2596
Purpose: Lentiviral vector for overexpressing transcription factor ORFs with unique 24-bp barcodes. Barcodes facilitate identification of transcription factors in pooled screens.
Depositing lab: Feng Zhang. Depositing organization: Broad Institute. Publication: A transcription factor atlas of directed differentiation. Joung J, Ma S, Tay T, Geiger-Schuller KR, Kirchgatterer PC, Verdine VK, Guo B, Arias-Garcia MA, Allen WE, Singh A, Kuksenko O, Abudayyeh OO, Gootenberg JS, Fu Z, Macrae RK, Buenrostro JD, Regev A, Zhang F. Cell. 2023 Jan 5;186(1):209-229.e26. doi: 10.1016/j.cell.2022.11.026. PubMed 36608654.
Backbone
  Vector backbone: pLX_TRC317
  Backbone manufacturer: Broad Institute Genetic Perturbation Platform
  Backbone size w/o insert (bp): 8264
  Vector type: Mammalian Expression, Lentiviral
  Selectable markers: Puromycin
Growth in bacteria
  Bacterial resistance: Ampicillin, 100 μg/mL
  Growth temperature: 37°C
  Growth strain: NEB Stable
  Copy number: High Copy
Gene/Insert
  Gene/Insert name: RORB
  Species: H. sapiens (human)
  Insert size (bp): 1481
  Entrez Gene: RORB (a.k.a. NR1F2, ROR-BETA, RZR-BETA, RZRB, bA133M9.1)
  Promoter: EF1a
  Cloning method: Unknown
  Sequencing primers: 5′ GGGTGGAGACTGAAGTTAGGCCAG; 3′ CACATAGCGTAAAAGGAGCAACATAG
Terms and licenses: Academic/Nonprofit Terms; Industry Terms: Not Available to Industry
Depositor comments: NM_006914,ENST00000376896 . The transcription factor ORF portion of this plasmid was synthesized by Genewiz. Please test multiple small colonies in case of plasmid recombination. To make this collection available in a timely manner, a portion of this collection was not fully sequenced by Addgene. If an Addgene verified full plasmid sequence is not available, please contact us prior to placing an order to request the full sequence.
How to cite: TFORF2596 was a gift from Feng Zhang (Addgene plasmid # 142338 ; http://n2t.net/addgene:142338 ; RRID:Addgene_142338)
