[The description below was written by a language model from this plasmid's Addgene catalogue record and pLannotate feature annotations shown in this document.]
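Description:
TFORF2596 is a lentiviral mammalian expression plasmid built on the pLX_TRC317 backbone, carrying the human RORB open reading frame (also known as NR1F2 or RZR-beta, a retinoid-related orphan nuclear receptor) as one member of a barcoded transcription factor ORF collection. In bacteria it is maintained through a high-copy ColE1/pUC-type origin with ampicillin resistance (AmpR under its own bla promoter). An f1 origin and remnants of a lac/lacZα cloning region with T7 and T3 promoters are also annotated in the backbone. The sequenced record is 9,745 nt, consistent with the stated backbone and insert sizes.

The viral portion has a third-generation layout. An RSV promoter drives a truncated HIV-1 5' LTR, followed by the Ψ packaging signal with a gag fragment, the RRE for Rev-dependent nuclear export of the genomic RNA, a cPPT/CTS element, and a self-inactivating ΔU3 3' LTR followed by an SV40 poly(A) signal. Between the LTRs sit two expression units. An SV40 early promoter/origin region precedes the puromycin N-acetyltransferase gene, allowing selection of transduced cells. The EF-1α promoter drives constitutive RORB expression, with a WPRE downstream to enhance transcript stability and expression.

According to the catalogue entry, each construct in the series carries a unique 24-bp barcode that identifies the transcription factor in pooled overexpression screens, such as those probing directed differentiation. The barcode is not annotated as a feature in the table, so its position is not stated. The short U6 promoter fragment detected between the ORF and the WPRE is only a partial match. The depositor notes that the ORF was synthesized and that the plasmid can be prone to recombination.
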