Features (pLannotate 1.2.2; 31 found; start..end, strand, type, name):
      5..231     +  promoter       RSV promoter: Rous sarcoma virus enhancer/promoter
    232..412     +  LTR            5' LTR (truncated): truncated 5' long terminal repeat (LTR) from HIV-1
    459..584     +  misc_feature   HIV-1 Ψ: packaging signal of human immunodeficiency virus type 1
    568..931     +  CDS            HIV-1 gag (fragment): gag protein from human immunodeficiency virus 1; gag
   1077..1310    +  misc_feature   RRE: The Rev response element (RRE) of HIV-1 allows for Rev-dependent mRNA export from the nucleus to the cytoplasm.
   1687..1713    +  CDS            Rev (fragment): human immunodeficiency virus 1 (HIV-1) Rev protein; rev; enhances nuclear export of unspliced and incompletely spliced viral mRNAs
   1720..1743    +  promoter       SV40 promoter (fragment): SV40 early promoter
   1744..1815    +  promoter       SV40 promoter (fragment): SV40 enhancer and early promoter
   1839..1974    +  rep_origin     SV40 ori: SV40 origin of replication
   2020..2616    +  CDS            PuroR (fragment): puromycin N-acetyltransferase; pac from Streptomyces; confers resistance to puromycin
   2665..2782    +  misc_feature   cPPT/CTS: central polypurine tract and central termination sequence of HIV-1
   2847..2913    +  CDS            small t antigen (fragment): SV40 (simian virus 40) small t antigen
   2920..4098    +  promoter       EF-1α promoter: strong constitutive promoter for human elongation factor EF-1α
   4121..5491    +  CDS            RORB: RORB_HUMAN - Also known as NR1F2, RZRB. Experimental evidence at protein level: Swiss-Prot protein existence level 1. Isoform 1 is critical for hindlimb motor control and for the differentiation of amacrine and horizontal cells in the retina. Regulates the expression of PTF1A synergistically with FOXN4 (By similarity). From Homo sapiens (Human).
   5507..5560    +  promoter       U6 promoter (fragment): RNA polymerase III promoter for human U6 snRNA
   5602..6190    +  misc_feature   WPRE: woodchuck hepatitis virus posttranscriptional regulatory element
   6241..6260    +  misc_feature   cPPT/CTS (fragment): central polypurine tract and central termination sequence of HIV-1
   6262..6495    +  LTR            3' LTR (ΔU3): self-inactivating 3' long terminal repeat (LTR) from HIV-1
   6573..6694    +  polyA_signal   SV40 poly(A) signal: SV40 polyadenylation signal
   6734..6869    +  rep_origin     SV40 ori: SV40 origin of replication
   6890..6908    -  promoter       T7 promoter: promoter for bacteriophage T7 RNA polymerase
   6916..7071    +  CDS            lacZα (fragment): LacZα fragment of β-galactosidase; lacZ fragment
   7076..7504    +  rep_origin     f1 ori (sequence partly withheld): f1 bacteriophage origin of replication; arrow indicates direction of (+) strand synthesis
   7557..7661    +  promoter       AmpR promoter: bla
   7662..8522    +  CDS            AmpR: β-lactamase; bla; confers resistance to ampicillin, carbenicillin, and related antibiotics
   8693..9281    +  rep_origin     ori: high-copy-number ColE1/pMB1/pBR322/pUC origin of replication
   9464..9556    +  CDS            lacI (fragment): lac repressor; lacI; The lac repressor binds to the lac operator to inhibit transcription in E. coli. This inhibition can be relieved by adding lactose or isopropyl-β-D-thiogalactopyranoside (IPTG).
   9569..9590    +  protein_bind   CAP binding site: CAP binding activates transcription in the presence of cAMP. E. coli catabolite activator protein
   9605..9635    +  promoter       lac promoter: promoter for the E. coli lac operon
   9643..9659    +  protein_bind   lac operator: The lac repressor binds to the lac operator to inhibit transcription in E. coli. This inhibition can be relieved by adding lactose or isopropyl-β-D-thiogalactopyranoside (IPTG). lac repressor encoded by lacI
   9704..9722    +  promoter       T3 promoter: promoter for bacteriophage T3 RNA polymerase
>Addgene plasmid #142338 | TFORF2596 | addgene full sequence | sequence record 397178 | Addgene NGS Result
TTAATGTAGTCTTATGCAATACTCTTGTAGTCTTGCAACATGGTAACGATGAGTTAGCAACATGCCTTAC
AAGGAGAGAAAAAGCACCGTGCATGCCGATTGGTGGAAGTAAGGTGGTACGATCGTGCCTTATTAGGAAG
GCAACAGACGGGTCTGACATGGATTGGACGAACCACTGAATTGCCGCATTGCAGAGATATTGTATTTAAG
TGCCTAGCTCGATACATAAACGGGTCTCTCTGGTTAGACCAGATCTGAGCCTGGGAGCTCTCTGGCTAAC
TAGGGAACCCACTGCTTAAGCCTCAATAAAGCTTGCCTTGAGTGCTTCAAGTAGTGTGTGCCCGTCTGTT
GTGTGACTCTGGTAACTAGAGATCCCTCAGACCCTTTTAGTCAGTGTGGAAAATCTCTAGCAGTGGCGCC
CGAACAGGGACTTGAAAGCGAAAGGGAAACCAGAGGAGCTCTCTCGACGCAGGACTCGGCTTGCTGAAGC
GCGCACGGCAAGAGGCGAGGGGCGGCGACTGGTGAGTACGCCAAAAATTTTGACTAGCGGAGGCTAGAAG
GAGAGAGATGGGTGCGAGAGCGTCAGTATTAAGCGGGGGAGAATTAGATCGCGATGGGAAAAAATTCGGT
TAAGGCCAGGGGGAAAGAAAAAATATAAATTAAAACATATAGTATGGGCAAGCAGGGAGCTAGAACGATT
CGCAGTTAATCCTGGCCTGTTAGAAACATCAGAAGGCTGTAGACAAATACTGGGACAGCTACAACCATCC
CTTCAGACAGGATCAGAAGAACTTAGATCATTATATAATACAGTAGCAACCCTCTATTGTGTGCATCAAA
GGATAGAGATAAAAGACACCAAGGAAGCTTTAGACAAGATAGAGGAAGAGCAAAACAAAAGTAAGACCAC
CGCACAGCAAGCGGCCGCTGATCTTCAGACCTGGAGGAGGAGATATGAGGGACAATTGGAGAAGTGAATT
ATATAAATATAAAGTAGTAAAAATTGAACCATTAGGAGTAGCACCCACCAAGGCAAAGAGAAGAGTGGTG
CAGAGAGAAAAAAGAGCAGTGGGAATAGGAGCTTTGTTCCTTGGGTTCTTGGGAGCAGCAGGAAGCACTA
TGGGCGCAGCGTCAATGACGCTGACGGTACAGGCCAGACAATTATTGTCTGGTATAGTGCAGCAGCAGAA
CAATTTGCTGAGGGCTATTGAGGCGCAACAGCATCTGTTGCAACTCACAGTCTGGGGCATCAAGCAGCTC
CAGGCAAGAATCCTGGCTGTGGAAAGATACCTAAAGGATCAACAGCTCCTGGGGATTTGGGGTTGCTCTG
GAAAACTCATTTGCACCACTGCTGTGCCTTGGAATGCTAGTTGGAGTAATAAATCTCTGGAACAGATTTG
GAATCACACGACCTGGATGGAGTGGGACAGAGAAATTAACAATTACACAAGCTTAATACACTCCTTAATT
GAAGAATCGCAAAACCAGCAAGAAAAGAATGAACAAGAATTATTGGAATTAGATAAATGGGCAAGTTTGT
GGAATTGGTTTAACATAACAAATTGGCTGTGGTATATAAAATTATTCATAATGATAGTAGGAGGCTTGGT
AGGTTTAAGAATAGTTTTTGCTGTACTTTCTATAGTGAATAGAGTTAGGCAGGGATATTCACCATTATCG
TTTCAGACCCACCTCCCAACCCCGAGGGGACCCATGCATTGCATCTCAATTAGTCAGCAACCAGGTGTGG
AAAGTCCCCAGGCTCCCCAGCAGGCAGAAGTATGCAAAGCATGCGTCTCAATTAGTCAGCAACCATAGTC
CCGCCCCTAACTCCGCCCATCCCGCCCCTAACTCCGCCCAGTTCCGCCCATTCTCCGCCCCATGGCTGAC
TAATTTTTTTTATTTATGCAGAGGCCGAGGCCGCCTCGGCCTCTGAGCTATTCCAGAAGTAGTGAGGAGG
CTTTTTTGGAGGCCTAGGCTTTTGCAAAAAGCTTTCTAGAGGTACCACCGGAGCTTACCATGACCGAGTA
CAAGCCCACGGTGCGCCTCGCCACCCGCGACGACGTCCCCAGGGCCGTACGCACCCTCGCCGCCGCGTTC
GCCGACTACCCCGCCACGCGCCACACCGTCGATCCGGACCGCCACATCGAGCGGGTCACCGAGCTGCAAG
AACTCTTCCTCACGCGCGTCGGGCTCGACATCGGCAAGGTGTGGGTCGCGGACGACGGCGCCGCCGTGGC
GGTCTGGACCACGCCGGAGAGCGTCGAAGCGGGGGCGGTGTTCGCCGAGATCGGCCCGCGCATGGCCGAG
TTGAGCGGTTCCCGGCTGGCCGCGCAGCAACAGATGGAAGGCCTCCTGGCGCCGCACCGGCCCAAGGAGC
CCGCGTGGTTCCTGGCCACCGTCGGCGTCTCGCCCGACCACCAGGGCAAGGGTCTGGGCAGCGCCGTCGT
GCTCCCCGGAGTGGAGGCGGCCGAGCGCGCCGGGGTGCCCGCCTTCCTGGAGACCTCCGCGCCCCGCAAC
CTCCCCTTCTACGAGCGGCTCGGCTTCACCGTCACCGCCGACGTCGAGGTGCCCGAAGGACCGCGCACCT
GGTGCATGACCCGCAAGCCCGGTGCCAGTTAACGAATTCTAGATCTTGAGACAAATGGCAGTATTCATCC
ACAATTTTAAAAGAAAAGGGGGGATTGGGGGGTACAGTGCAGGGGAAAGAATAGTAGACATAATAGCAAC
AGACATACAAACTAAAGAATTACAAAAACAAATTACAAAAATTCAAAATTTTCGGGTTTATTACAGGGAC
AGCAGAGATCCACTTTGGCGCCGGCTCGAGGCCTGCAGGTGCAAAGATGGATAAAGTTTTAAACAGAGAG
GAATCTTTGCAGCTAATGGACCTTCTAGGTCTTGAAAGGAGTGGGAATTGGCTCCGGTGCCCGTCAGTGG
GCAGAGCGCACATCGCCCACAGTCCCCGAGAAGTTGGGGGGAGGGGTCGGCAATTGAACCGGTGCCTAGA
GAAGGTGGCGCGGGGTAAACTGGGAAAGTGATGTCGTGTACTGGCTCCGCCTTTTTCCCGAGGGTGGGGG
AGAACCGTATATAAGTGCAGTAGTCGCCGTGAACGTTCTTTTTCGCAACGGGTTTGCCGCCAGAACACAG
GTAAGTGCCGTGTGTGGTTCCCGCGGGCCTGGCCTCTTTACGGGTTATGGCCCTTGCGTGCCTTGAATTA
CTTCCACCTGGCTGCAGTACGTGATTCTTGATCCCGAGCTTCGGGTTGGAAGTGGGTGGGAGAGTTCGAG
GCCTTGCGCTTAAGGAGCCCCTTCGCCTCGTGCTTGAGTTGAGGCCTGGCCTGGGCGCTGGGGCCGCCGC
GTGCGAATCTGGTGGCACCTTCGCGCCTGTCTCGCTGCTTTCGATAAGTCTCTAGCCATTTAAAATTTTT
GATGACCTGCTGCGACGCTTTTTTTCTGGCAAGATAGTCTTGTAAATGCGGGCCAAGATCTGCACACTGG
TATTTCGGTTTTTGGGGCCGCGGGCGGCGACGGGGCCCGTGCGTCCCAGCGCACATGTTCGGCGAGGCGG
GGCCTGCGAGCGCGGCCACCGAGAATCGGACGGGGGTAGTCTCAAGCTGGCCGGCCTGCTCTGGTGCCTG
GCCTCGCGCCGCCGTGTATCGCCCCGCCCTGGGCGGCAAGGCTGGCCCGGTCGGCACCAGTTGCGTGAGC
GGAAAGATGGCCGCTTCCCGGCCCTGCTGCAGGGAGCTCAAAATGGAGGACGCGGCGCTCGGGAGAGCGG
GCGGGTGAGTCACCCACACAAAGGAAAAGGGCCTTTCCGTCCTCAGCCGTCGCTTCATGTGACTCCACGG
AGTACCGGGCGCCGTCCAGGCACCTCGATTAGTTCTCGAGCTTTTGGAGTACGTCGTCTTTAGGTTGGGG
GGAGGGGTTTTATGCGATGGAGTTTCCCCACACTGAGTGGGTGGAGACTGAAGTTAGGCCAGCTTGGCAC
TTGATGTAATTCTCCTTGGAATTTGCCCTTTTTGAGTTTGGATCTTGGTTCATTCTCAAGCCTCAGACAG
TGGTTCAAAGTTTTTTTCTTCCATTTCAGGTGTCGTGAGGCTAGCACCGCCACCATGCGAGCACAAATTG
AAGTGATACCATGCAAAATTTGTGGCGATAAGTCCTCTGGGATCCACTACGGAGTCATCACATGTGAAGG
CTGCAAGGGATTCTTTAGGAGGAGCCAGCAGAACAATGCTTCTTATTCCTGCCCAAGGCAGAGAAACTGT
TTAATTGACAGAACGAACAGAAACCGTTGCCAACACTGCCGACTGCAGAAGTGTCTTGCCCTAGGAATGT
CAAGAGATGCTGTGAAGTTTGGGAGGATGTCCAAGAAGCAAAGGGACAGCCTGTATGCTGAGGTGCAGAA
GCACCAGCAGCGGCTGCAGGAACAGCGGCAGCAGCAGAGTGGGGAGGCAGAAGCCCTTGCCAGGGTGTAC
AGCAGCAGCATTAGCAACGGCCTGAGCAACCTGAACAACGAGACCAGCGGCACTTATGCCAACGGGCACG
TCATTGACCTGCCCAAGTCTGAGGGTTATTACAACGTCGATTCCGGTCAGCCGTCCCCTGATCAGTCAGG
ACTTGACATGACTGGAATCAAACAGATAAAGCAAGAACCTATCTATGACCTCACATCCGTACCCAACTTG
TTTACCTATAGCTCTTTCAACAATGGGCAGTTAGCACCAGGGATAACCATGACTGAAATCGACCGAATTG
CACAGAACATCATTAAGTCCCATTTGGAGACATGTCAATACACCATGGAAGAGCTGCACCAGCTGGCGTG
GCAGACCCACACCTATGAAGAAATTAAAGCATATCAAAGCAAGTCCAGGGAAGCACTGTGGCAACAATGT
GCCATCCAGATCACTCACGCCATCCAATACGTGGTGGAGTTTGCAAAGCGGATAACAGGCTTCATGGAGC
TCTGTCAAAATGATCAAATTCTACTTCTGAAGTCAGGTTGCTTGGAAGTGGTTTTAGTGAGAATGTGCCG
TGCCTTCAACCCATTAAACAACACTGTTCTGTTTGAAGGAAAATATGGAGGAATGCAAATGTTCAAAGCC
TTAGGTTCTGATGACCTAGTGAATGAAGCATTTGACTTTGCAAAGAATTTGTGTTCCTTGCAGCTGACCG
AGGAGGAGATCGCTTTGTTCTCATCTGCTGTTCTGATATCTCCAGACCGAGCCTGGCTTATAGAACCAAG
GAAAGTCCAGAAGCTTCAGGAAAAAATTTATTTTGCACTTCAACATGTGATTCAGAAGAATCACCTGGAT
GATGAGACCTTGGCAAAGTTAATAGCCAAGATACCAACCATCACGGCAGTTTGCAACTTGCACGGGGAGA
AGCTGCAGGTATTTAAGCAATCTCATCCAGAGATAGTGAATACACTGTTTCCTCCGTTATACAAGGAGCT
CTTTAATCCTGACTGTGCCACCGGCTGCAAATAGTAATGAACTAGTCCGTAACTTGAAAGTATTTCGATT
TCTTGGCTTTATATATCTTGTGGAAAGGACGAGTTAAGTCGTAGAGGTTAAGACATACGCGTTAAGTCGA
CAATCAACCTCTGGATTACAAAATTTGTGAAAGATTGACTGGTATTCTTAACTATGTTGCTCCTTTTACG
CTATGTGGATACGCTGCTTTAATGCCTTTGTATCATGCTATTGCTTCCCGTATGGCTTTCATTTTCTCCT
CCTTGTATAAATCCTGGTTGCTGTCTCTTTATGAGGAGTTGTGGCCCGTTGTCAGGCAACGTGGCGTGGT
GTGCACTGTGTTTGCTGACGCAACCCCCACTGGTTGGGGCATTGCCACCACCTGTCAGCTCCTTTCCGGG
ACTTTCGCTTTCCCCCTCCCTATTGCCACGGCGGAACTCATCGCCGCCTGCCTTGCCCGCTGCTGGACAG
GGGCTCGGCTGTTGGGCACTGACAATTCCGTGGTGTTGTCGGGGAAATCATCGTCCTTTCCTTGGCTGCT
CGCCTGTGTTGCCACCTGGATTCTGCGCGGGACGTCCTTCTGCTACGTCCCTTCGGCCCTCAATCCAGCG
GACCTTCCTTCCCGCGGCCTGCTGCCGGCTCTGCGGCCTCTTCCGCGTCTTCGCCTTCGCCCTCAGACGA
GTCGGATCTCCCTTTGGGCCGCCTCCCCGCGTCGACTTTAAGACCAATGACTTACAAGGCAGCTGTAGAT
CTTAGCCACTTTTTAAAAGAAAAGGGGGGACTGGAAGGGCTAATTCACTCCCAACGAAGACAAGATCTGC
TTTTTGCTTGTACTGGGTCTCTCTGGTTAGACCAGATCTGAGCCTGGGAGCTCTCTGGCTAACTAGGGAA
CCCACTGCTTAAGCCTCAATAAAGCTTGCCTTGAGTGCTTCAAGTAGTGTGTGCCCGTCTGTTGTGTGAC
TCTGGTAACTAGAGATCCCTCAGACCCTTTTAGTCAGTGTGGAAAATCTCTAGCAGTACGTATAGTAGTT
CATGTCATCTTATTATTCAGTATTTATAACTTGCAAAGAAATGAATATCAGAGAGTGAGAGGAACTTGTT
TATTGCAGCTTATAATGGTTACAAATAAAGCAATAGCATCACAAATTTCACAAATAAAGCATTTTTTTCA
CTGCATTCTAGTTGTGGTTTGTCCAAACTCATCAATGTATCTTATCATGTCTGGCTCTAGCTATCCCGCC
CCTAACTCCGCCCATCCCGCCCCTAACTCCGCCCAGTTCCGCCCATTCTCCGCCCCATGGCTGACTAATT
TTTTTTATTTATGCAGAGGCCGAGGCCGCCTCGGCCTCTGAGCTATTCCAGAAGTAGTGAGGAGGCTTTT
TTGGAGGCCTAGGGACGTACCCAATTCGCCCTATAGTGAGTCGTATTACGCGCGCTCACTGGCCGTCGTT
TTACAACGTCGTGACTGGGAAAACCCTGGCGTTACCCAACTTAATCGCCTTGCAGCACATCCCCCTTTCG
CCAGCTGGCGTAATAGCGAAGAGGCCCGCACCGATCGCCCTTCCCAACAGTTGCGCAGCCTGAATGGCGA
ATGGG
[124 nt withheld, positions 7076-7199]
C
[91 nt withheld, positions 7201-7291]
A
[49 nt withheld, positions 7293-7341]
CCTTTGACGTTGGAGTCCACGTTCTTT
[37 nt withheld, positions 7369-7405]
ACCCTATCTCGGTCTATTCTTTTGATTTATAAGGGATTTTGCCGATTTCGGCCTATTGGTTAAAAAATGA
GCTGATTTAACAAAAATTTAACGCGAATTTTAACAAAATATTAACGCTTACAATTTAGGTGGCACTTTTC
GGGGAAATGTGCGCGGAACCCCTATTTGTTTATTTTTCTAAATACATTCAAATATGTATCCGCTCATGAG
ACAATAACCCTGATAAATGCTTCAATAATATTGAAAAAGGAAGAGTATGAGTATTCAACATTTCCGTGTC
GCCCTTATTCCCTTTTTTGCGGCATTTTGCCTTCCTGTTTTTGCTCACCCAGAAACGCTGGTGAAAGTAA
AAGATGCTGAAGATCAGTTGGGTGCACGAGTGGGTTACATCGAACTGGATCTCAACAGCGGTAAGATCCT
TGAGAGTTTTCGCCCCGAAGAACGTTTTCCAATGATGAGCACTTTTAAAGTTCTGCTATGTGGCGCGGTA
TTATCCCGTATTGACGCCGGGCAAGAGCAACTCGGTCGCCGCATACACTATTCTCAGAATGACTTGGTTG
AGTACTCACCAGTCACAGAAAAGCATCTTACGGATGGCATGACAGTAAGAGAATTATGCAGTGCTGCCAT
AACCATGAGTGATAACACTGCGGCCAACTTACTTCTGACAACGATCGGAGGACCGAAGGAGCTAACCGCT
TTTTTGCACAACATGGGGGATCATGTAACTCGCCTTGATCGTTGGGAACCGGAGCTGAATGAAGCCATAC
CAAACGACGAGCGTGACACCACGATGCCTGTAGCAATGGCAACAACGTTGCGCAAACTATTAACTGGCGA
ACTACTTACTCTAGCTTCCCGGCAACAATTAATAGACTGGATGGAGGCGGATAAAGTTGCAGGACCACTT
CTGCGCTCGGCCCTTCCGGCTGGCTGGTTTATTGCTGATAAATCTGGAGCCGGTGAGCGTGGGTCTCGCG
GTATCATTGCAGCACTGGGGCCAGATGGTAAGCCCTCCCGTATCGTAGTTATCTACACGACGGGGAGTCA
GGCAACTATGGATGAACGAAATAGACAGATCGCTGAGATAGGTGCCTCACTGATTAAGCATTGGTAACTG
TCAGACCAAGTTTACTCATATATACTTTAGATTGATTTAAAACTTCATTTTTAATTTAAAAGGATCTAGG
TGAAGATCCTTTTTGATAATCTCATGACCAAAATCCCTTAACGTGAGTTTTCGTTCCACTGAGCGTCAGA
CCCCGTAGAAAAGATCAAAGGATCTTCTTGAGATCCTTTTTTTCTGCGCGTAATCTGCTGCTTGCAAACA
AAAAAACCACCGCTACCAGCGGTGGTTTGTTTGCCGGATCAAGAGCTACCAACTCTTTTTCCGAAGGTAA
CTGGCTTCAGCAGAGCGCAGATACCAAATACTGTTCTTCTAGTGTAGCCGTAGTTAGGCCACCACTTCAA
GAACTCTGTAGCACCGCCTACATACCTCGCTCTGCTAATCCTGTTACCAGTGGCTGCTGCCAGTGGCGAT
AAGTCGTGTCTTACCGGGTTGGACTCAAGACGATAGTTACCGGATAAGGCGCAGCGGTCGGGCTGAACGG
GGGGTTCGTGCACACAGCCCAGCTTGGAGCGAACGACCTACACCGAACTGAGATACCTACAGCGTGAGCT
ATGAGAAAGCGCCACGCTTCCCGAAGGGAGAAAGGCGGACAGGTATCCGGTAAGCGGCAGGGTCGGAACA
GGAGAGCGCACGAGGGAGCTTCCAGGGGGAAACGCCTGGTATCTTTATAGTCCTGTCGGGTTTCGCCACC
TCTGACTTGAGCGTCGATTTTTGTGATGCTCGTCAGGGGGGCGGAGCCTATGGAAAAACGCCAGCAACGC
GGCCTTTTTACGGTTCCTGGCCTTTTGCTGGCCTTTTGCTCACATGTTCTTTCCTGCGTTATCCCCTGAT
TCTGTGGATAACCGTATTACCGCCTTTGAGTGAGCTGATACCGCTCGCCGCAGCCGAACGACCGAGCGCA
GCGAGTCAGTGAGCGAGGAAGCGGAAGAGCGCCCAATACGCAAACCGCCTCTCCCCGCGCGTTGGCCGAT
TCATTAATGCAGCTGGCACGACAGGTTTCCCGACTGGAAAGCGGGCAGTGAGCGCAACGCAATTAATGTG
AGTTAGCTCACTCATTAGGCACCCCAGGCTTTACACTTTATGCTTCCGGCTCGTATGTTGTGTGGAATTG
TGAGCGGATAACAATTTCACACAGGAAACAGCTATGACCATGATTACGCCAAGCGCGCAATTAACCCTCA
CTAAAGGGAACAAAAGCTGGAGCTGCAAGC
