>Addgene plasmid #142338 | TFORF2596 | depositor partial sequence | sequence record 279152 | Insert
ACCGCCACCATGCGAGCACAAATTGAAGTGATACCATGCAAAATTTGTGGCGATAAGTCCTCTGGGATCC
ACTACGGAGTCATCACATGTGAAGGCTGCAAGGGATTCTTTAGGAGGAGCCAGCAGAACAATGCTTCTTA
TTCCTGCCCAAGGCAGAGAAACTGTTTAATTGACAGAACGAACAGAAACCGTTGCCAACACTGCCGACTG
CAGAAGTGTCTTGCCCTAGGAATGTCAAGAGATGCTGTGAAGTTTGGGAGGATGTCCAAGAAGCAAAGGG
ACAGCCTGTATGCTGAGGTGCAGAAGCACCAGCAGCGGCTGCAGGAACAGCGGCAGCAGCAGAGTGGGGA
GGCAGAAGCCCTTGCCAGGGTGTACAGCAGCAGCATTAGCAACGGCCTGAGCAACCTGAACAACGAGACC
AGCGGCACTTATGCCAACGGGCACGTCATTGACCTGCCCAAGTCTGAGGGTTATTACAACGTCGATTCCG
GTCAGCCGTCCCCTGATCAGTCAGGACTTGACATGACTGGAATCAAACAGATAAAGCAAGAACCTATCTA
TGACCTCACATCCGTACCCAACTTGTTTACCTATAGCTCTTTCAACAATGGGCAGTTAGCACCAGGGATA
ACCATGACTGAAATCGACCGAATTGCACAGAACATCATTAAGTCCCATTTGGAGACATGTCAATACACCA
TGGAAGAGCTGCACCAGCTGGCGTGGCAGACCCACACCTATGAAGAAATTAAAGCATATCAAAGCAAGTC
CAGGGAAGCACTGTGGCAACAATGTGCCATCCAGATCACTCACGCCATCCAATACGTGGTGGAGTTTGCA
AAGCGGATAACAGGCTTCATGGAGCTCTGTCAAAATGATCAAATTCTACTTCTGAAGTCAGGTTGCTTGG
AAGTGGTTTTAGTGAGAATGTGCCGTGCCTTCAACCCATTAAACAACACTGTTCTGTTTGAAGGAAAATA
TGGAGGAATGCAAATGTTCAAAGCCTTAGGTTCTGATGACCTAGTGAATGAAGCATTTGACTTTGCAAAG
AATTTGTGTTCCTTGCAGCTGACCGAGGAGGAGATCGCTTTGTTCTCATCTGCTGTTCTGATATCTCCAG
ACCGAGCCTGGCTTATAGAACCAAGGAAAGTCCAGAAGCTTCAGGAAAAAATTTATTTTGCACTTCAACA
TGTGATTCAGAAGAATCACCTGGATGATGAGACCTTGGCAAAGTTAATAGCCAAGATACCAACCATCACG
GCAGTTTGCAACTTGCACGGGGAGAAGCTGCAGGTATTTAAGCAATCTCATCCAGAGATAGTGAATACAC
TGTTTCCTCCGTTATACAAGGAGCTCTTTAATCCTGACTGTGCCACCGGCTGCAAATAGTAATGAACTAG
TCCGTAACTTGAAAGTATTTCGATTTCTTGGCTTTATATATCTTGTGGAAAGGACGAGTTAAGTCGTAGA
GGTTAAGACAT
