>Addgene plasmid #142338 | TFORF2596 | depositor partial sequence | sequence record 279153 | Barcode
GTTAAGTCGTAGAGGTTAAGACAT
